>Addgene plasmid #90520 | ACTL6A C7.3 gRNA | addgene full sequence | sequence record 183534 | Addgene NGS Result
CGAGTCAGTGAGCGAGGAAGCGGAAGAGCGCCCAATACGCAAACCGCCTCTCCCCGCGCGTTGGCCGATT
CATTAATGCAGCTGGCACGACAGGTTTCCCGACTGGAAAGCGGGCAGTGAGCGCAACGCAATTAATGTGA
GTTAGCTCACTCATTAGGCACCCCAGGCTTTACACTTTATGCTTCCGGCTCGTATGTTGTGTGGAATTGT
GAGCGGATAACAATTTCACACAGGAAACAGCTATGACCATGATTACGCCAAGCGCGCAATTAACCCTCAC
TAAAGGGAACAAAAGCTGGAGCTGCAAGCTTAATGTAGTCTTATGCAATACTCTTGTAGTCTTGCAACAT
GGTAACGATGAGTTAGCAACATGCCTTACAAGGAGAGAAAAAGCACCGTGCATGCCGATTGGTGGAAGTA
AGGTGGTACGATCGTGCCTTATTAGGAAGGCAACAGACGGGTCTGACATGGATTGGACGAACCACTGAAT
TGCCGCATTGCAGAGATATTGTATTTAAGTGCCTAGCTCGATACATAAACGGGTCTCTCTGGTTAGACCA
GATCTGAGCCTGGGAGCTCTCTGGCTAACTAGGGAACCCACTGCTTAAGCCTCAATAAAGCTTGCCTTGA
GTGCTTCAAGTAGTGTGTGCCCGTCTGTTGTGTGACTCTGGTAACTAGAGATCCCTCAGACCCTTTTAGT
CAGTGTGGAAAATCTCTAGCAGTGGCGCCCGAACAGGGACTTGAAAGCGAAAGGGAAACCAGAGGAGCTC
TCTCGACGCAGGACTCGGCTTGCTGAAGCGCGCACGGCAAGAGGCGAGGGGCGGCGACTGGTGAGTACGC
CAAAAATTTTGACTAGCGGAGGCTAGAAGGAGAGAGATGGGTGCGAGAGCGTCAGTATTAAGCGGGGGAG
AATTAGATCGCGATGGGAAAAAATTCGGTTAAGGCCAGGGGGAAAGAAAAAATATAAATTAAAACATATA
GTATGGGCAAGCAGGGAGCTAGAACGATTCGCAGTTAATCCTGGCCTGTTAGAAACATCAGAAGGCTGTA
GACAAATACTGGGACAGCTACAACCATCCCTTCAGACAGGATCAGAAGAACTTAGATCATTATATAATAC
AGTAGCAACCCTCTATTGTGTGCATCAAAGGATAGAGATAAAAGACACCAAGGAAGCTTTAGACAAGATA
GAGGAAGAGCAAAACAAAAGTAAGACCACCGCACAGCAAGCGGCCGCTGATCTTCAGACCTGGAGGAGGA
GATATGAGGGACAATTGGAGAAGTGAATTATATAAATATAAAGTAGTAAAAATTGAACCATTAGGAGTAG
CACCCACCAAGGCAAAGAGAAGAGTGGTGCAGAGAGAAAAAAGAGCAGTGGGAATAGGAGCTTTGTTCCT
TGGGTTCTTGGGAGCAGCAGGAAGCACTATGGGCGCAGCGTCAATGACGCTGACGGTACAGGCCAGACAA
TTATTGTCTGGTATAGTGCAGCAGCAGAACAATTTGCTGAGGGCTATTGAGGCGCAACAGCATCTGTTGC
AACTCACAGTCTGGGGCATCAAGCAGCTCCAGGCAAGAATCCTGGCTGTGGAAAGATACCTAAAGGATCA
ACAGCTCCTGGGGATTTGGGGTTGCTCTGGAAAACTCATTTGCACCACTGCTGTGCCTTGGAATGCTAGT
TGGAGTAATAAATCTCTGGAACAGATTTGGAATCACACGACCTGGATGGAGTGGGACAGAGAAATTAACA
ATTACACAAGCTTAATACACTCCTTAATTGAAGAATCGCAAAACCAGCAAGAAAAGAATGAACAAGAATT
ATTGGAATTAGATAAATGGGCAAGTTTGTGGAATTGGTTTAACATAACAAATTGGCTGTGGTATATAAAA
TTATTCATAATGATAGTAGGAGGCTTGGTAGGTTTAAGAATAGTTTTTGCTGTACTTTCTATAGTGAATA
GAGTTAGGCAGGGATATTCACCATTATCGTTTCAGACCCACCTCCCAACCCCGAGGGGACCCAGAGAGGG
CCTATTTCCCATGATTCCTTCATATTTGCATATACGATACAAGGCTGTTAGAGAGATAATTAGAATTAAT
TTGACTGTAAACACAAAGATATTAGTACAAAATACGTGACGTAGAAAGTAATAATTTCTTGGGTAGTTTG
CAGTTTTAAAATTATGTTTTAAAATGGACTATCATATGCTTACCGTAACTTGAAAGTATTTCGATTTCTT
GGCTTTATATATCTTGTGGAAAGGACGAAACACCGTAATGCTCTGCGTGTTCCGAGTTTAAGAGCTATGC
TGGAAACAGCATAGCAAGTTTAAATAAGGCTAGTCCGTTATCAACTTGAAAAAGTGGCACCGAGTCGGTG
CTTTTTTTGAATTCTAGATCTTGAGACAAATGGCAGTATTCATCCACAATTTTAAAAGAAAAGGGGGGAT
TGGGGGGTACAGTGCAGGGGAAAGAATAGTAGACATAATAGCAACAGACATACAAACTAAAGAATTACAA
AAACAAATTACAAAAATTCAAAATTTTCGGGTTTATTACAGGGACAGCAGAGATCCACTTTGGCGCCGGC
TCGAGTGGCTCCGGTGCCCGTCAGTGGGCAGAGCGCACATCGCCCACAGTCCCCGAGAAGTTGGGGGGAG
GGGTCGGCAATTGAACCGGTGCCTAGAGAAGGTGGCGCGGGGTAAACTGGGAAAGTGATGTCGTGTACTG
GCTCCGCCTTTTTCCCGAGGGTGGGGGAGAACCGTATATAAGTGCAGTAGTCGCCGTGAACGTTCTTTTT
CGCAACGGGTTTGCCGCCAGAACACAGGTGTCGTGACGCGGGATCCGCCACCATGACCGAGTACAAGCCC
ACGGTGCGCCTCGCCACCCGCGACGACGTCCCCAGGGCCGTACGCACCCTCGCCGCCGCGTTCGCCGACT
ACCCCGCCACGCGCCACACCGTCGATCCGGACCGCCACATCGAGCGGGTCACCGAGCTGCAAGAACTCTT
CCTCACGCGCGTCGGGCTCGACATCGGCAAGGTGTGGGTCGCGGACGACGGCGCCGCGGTGGCGGTCTGG
ACCACGCCGGAGAGCGTCGAAGCGGGGGCGGTGTTCGCCGAGATCGGCCCGCGCATGGCCGAGTTGAGCG
GTTCCCGGCTGGCCGCGCAGCAACAGATGGAAGGCCTCCTGGCGCCGCACCGGCCCAAGGAGCCCGCGTG
GTTCCTGGCCACCGTCGGAGTCTCGCCCGACCACCAGGGCAAGGGTCTGGGCAGCGCCGTCGTGCTCCCC
GGAGTGGAGGCGGCCGAGCGCGCCGGGGTGCCCGCCTTCCTGGAGACCTCCGCGCCCCGCAACCTCCCCT
TCTACGAGCGGCTCGGCTTCACCGTCACCGCCGACGTCGAGGTGCCCGAAGGACCGCGCACCTGGTGCAT
GACCCGCAAGCCCGGTGCCTGAACGCGTTAAGTCGACAATCAACCTCTGGATTACAAAATTTGTGAAAGA
TTGACTGGTATTCTTAACTATGTTGCTCCTTTTACGCTATGTGGATACGCTGCTTTAATGCCTTTGTATC
ATGCTATTGCTTCCCGTATGGCTTTCATTTTCTCCTCCTTGTATAAATCCTGGTTGCTGTCTCTTTATGA
GGAGTTGTGGCCCGTTGTCAGGCAACGTGGCGTGGTGTGCACTGTGTTTGCTGACGCAACCCCCACTGGT
TGGGGCATTGCCACCACCTGTCAGCTCCTTTCCGGGACTTTCGCTTTCCCCCTCCCTATTGCCACGGCGG
AACTCATCGCCGCCTGCCTTGCCCGCTGCTGGACAGGGGCTCGGCTGTTGGGCACTGACAATTCCGTGGT
GTTGTCGGGGAAATCATCGTCCTTTCCTTGGCTGCTCGCCTGTGTTGCCACCTGGATTCTGCGCGGGACG
TCCTTCTGCTACGTCCCTTCGGCCCTCAATCCAGCGGACCTTCCTTCCCGCGGCCTGCTGCCGGCTCTGC
GGCCTCTTCCGCGTCTTCGCCTTCGCCCTCAGACGAGTCGGATCTCCCTTTGGGCCGCCTCCCCGCGTCG
ACTTTAAGACCAATGACTTACAAGGCAGCTGTAGATCTTAGCCACTTTTTAAAAGAAAAGGGGGGACTGG
AAGGGCTAATTCACTCCCAACGAAGACAAGATCTGCTTTTTGCTTGTACTGGGTCTCTCTGGTTAGACCA
GATCTGAGCCTGGGAGCTCTCTGGCTAACTAGGGAACCCACTGCTTAAGCCTCAATAAAGCTTGCCTTGA
GTGCTTCAAGTAGTGTGTGCCCGTCTGTTGTGTGACTCTGGTAACTAGAGATCCCTCAGACCCTTTTAGT
CAGTGTGGAAAATCTCTAGCAGTACGTATAGTAGTTCATGTCATCTTATTATTCAGTATTTATAACTTGC
AAAGAAATGAATATCAGAGAGTGAGAGGAACTTGTTTATTGCAGCTTATAATGGTTACAAATAAAGCAAT
AGCATCACAAATTTCACAAATAAAGCATTTTTTTCACTGCATTCTAGTTGTGGTTTGTCCAAACTCATCA
ATGTATCTTATCATGTCTGGCTCTAGCTATCCCGCCCCTAACTCCGCCCATCCCGCCCCTAACTCCGCCC
AGTTCCGCCCATTCTCCGCCCCATGGCTGACTAATTTTTTTTATTTATGCAGAGGCCGAGGCCGCCTCGG
CCTCTGAGCTATTCCAGAAGTAGTGAGGAGGCTTTTTTGGAGGCCTAGGGACGTACCCAATTCGCCCTAT
AGTGAGTCGTATTACGCGCGCTCACTGGCCGTCGTTTTACAACGTCGTGACTGGGAAAACCCTGGCGTTA
CCCAACTTAATCGCCTTGCAGCACATCCCCCTTTCGCCAGCTGGCGTAATAGCGAAGAGGCCCGCACCGA
TCGCCCTTCCCAACAGTTGCGCAGCCTGAATGGCGAATGGG
[124 nt withheld, positions 4942-5065]
C
[91 nt withheld, positions 5067-5157]
A
[49 nt withheld, positions 5159-5207]
CCTTTGACGTTGGAGTCCACGTTCTTT
[37 nt withheld, positions 5235-5271]
ACCCTATCTCGGTCTATTCTTTTGATTTATAAGGGATTTTGCCGATTTCGGCCTATTGGTTAAAAAATGA
GCTGATTTAACAAAAATTTAACGCGAATTTTAACAAAATATTAACGCTTACAATTTAGGTGGCACTTTTC
GGGGAAATGTGCGCGGAACCCCTATTTGTTTATTTTTCTAAATACATTCAAATATGTATCCGCTCATGAG
ACAATAACCCTGATAAATGCTTCAATAATATTGAAAAAGGAAGAGTATGAGTATTCAACATTTCCGTGTC
GCCCTTATTCCCTTTTTTGCGGCATTTTGCCTTCCTGTTTTTGCTCACCCAGAAACGCTGGTGAAAGTAA
AAGATGCTGAAGATCAGTTGGGTGCACGAGTGGGTTACATCGAACTGGATCTCAACAGCGGTAAGATCCT
TGAGAGTTTTCGCCCCGAAGAACGTTTTCCAATGATGAGCACTTTTAAAGTTCTGCTATGTGGCGCGGTA
TTATCCCGTATTGACGCCGGGCAAGAGCAACTCGGTCGCCGCATACACTATTCTCAGAATGACTTGGTTG
AGTACTCACCAGTCACAGAAAAGCATCTTACGGATGGCATGACAGTAAGAGAATTATGCAGTGCTGCCAT
AACCATGAGTGATAACACTGCGGCCAACTTACTTCTGACAACGATCGGAGGACCGAAGGAGCTAACCGCT
TTTTTGCACAACATGGGGGATCATGTAACTCGCCTTGATCGTTGGGAACCGGAGCTGAATGAAGCCATAC
CAAACGACGAGCGTGACACCACGATGCCTGTAGCAATGGCAACAACGTTGCGCAAACTATTAACTGGCGA
ACTACTTACTCTAGCTTCCCGGCAACAATTAATAGACTGGATGGAGGCGGATAAAGTTGCAGGACCACTT
CTGCGCTCGGCCCTTCCGGCTGGCTGGTTTATTGCTGATAAATCTGGAGCCGGTGAGCGTGGGTCTCGCG
GTATCATTGCAGCACTGGGGCCAGATGGTAAGCCCTCCCGTATCGTAGTTATCTACACGACGGGGAGTCA
GGCAACTATGGATGAACGAAATAGACAGATCGCTGAGATAGGTGCCTCACTGATTAAGCATTGGTAACTG
TCAGACCAAGTTTACTCATATATACTTTAGATTGATTTAAAACTTCATTTTTAATTTAAAAGGATCTAGG
TGAAGATCCTTTTTGATAATCTCATGACCAAAATCCCTTAACGTGAGTTTTCGTTCCACTGAGCGTCAGA
CCCCGTAGAAAAGATCAAAGGATCTTCTTGAGATCCTTTTTTTCTGCGCGTAATCTGCTGCTTGCAAACA
AAAAAACCACCGCTACCAGCGGTGGTTTGTTTGCCGGATCAAGAGCTACCAACTCTTTTTCCGAAGGTAA
CTGGCTTCAGCAGAGCGCAGATACCAAATACTGTTCTTCTAGTGTAGCCGTAGTTAGGCCACCACTTCAA
GAACTCTGTAGCACCGCCTACATACCTCGCTCTGCTAATCCTGTTACCAGTGGCTGCTGCCAGTGGCGAT
AAGTCGTGTCTTACCGGGTTGGACTCAAGACGATAGTTACCGGATAAGGCGCAGCGGTCGGGCTGAACGG
GGGGTTCGTGCACACAGCCCAGCTTGGAGCGAACGACCTACACCGAACTGAGATACCTACAGCGTGAGCT
ATGAGAAAGCGCCACGCTTCCCGAAGGGAGAAAGGCGGACAGGTATCCGGTAAGCGGCAGGGTCGGAACA
GGAGAGCGCACGAGGGAGCTTCCAGGGGGAAACGCCTGGTATCTTTATAGTCCTGTCGGGTTTCGCCACC
TCTGACTTGAGCGTCGATTTTTGTGATGCTCGTCAGGGGGGCGGAGCCTATGGAAAAACGCCAGCAACGC
GGCCTTTTTACGGTTCCTGGCCTTTTGCTGGCCTTTTGCTCACATGTTCTTTCCTGCGTTATCCCCTGAT
TCTGTGGATAACCGTATTACCGCCTTTGAGTGAGCTGATACCGCTCGCCGCAGCCGAACGACCGAGCGCA
G
Features (pLannotate 1.2.2; 28 found; start..end, strand, type, name):
      1..26      +  rep_origin     RSF ori (fragment): Plasmids containing the RSF 1030 origin of replication can be propagated in E. coli cells that contain additional plasmids with compatible origins.
     28..120     +  CDS            lacI (fragment): lac repressor; lacI; The lac repressor binds to the lac operator to inhibit transcription in E. coli. This inhibition can be relieved by adding lactose or isopropyl-β-D-thiogalactopyranoside (IPTG).
    133..154     +  protein_bind   CAP binding site: CAP binding activates transcription in the presence of cAMP. E. coli catabolite activator protein
    169..199     +  promoter       lac promoter: promoter for the E. coli lac operon
    207..223     +  protein_bind   lac operator: The lac repressor binds to the lac operator to inhibit transcription in E. coli. This inhibition can be relieved by adding lactose or isopropyl-β-D-thiogalactopyranoside (IPTG). lac repressor encoded by lacI
    268..286     +  promoter       T3 promoter: promoter for bacteriophage T3 RNA polymerase
    314..540     +  promoter       RSV promoter: Rous sarcoma virus enhancer/promoter
    541..721     +  LTR            5' LTR (truncated): truncated 5' long terminal repeat (LTR) from HIV-1
    768..893     +  misc_feature   HIV-1 Ψ: packaging signal of human immunodeficiency virus type 1
    877..1240    +  CDS            HIV-1 gag (fragment): gag protein from human immunodeficiency virus 1; gag
   1386..1619    +  misc_feature   RRE: The Rev response element (RRE) of HIV-1 allows for Rev-dependent mRNA export from the nucleus to the cytoplasm.
   1996..2022    +  CDS            Rev (fragment): human immunodeficiency virus 1 (HIV-1) Rev protein; rev; enhances nuclear export of unspliced and incompletely spliced viral mRNAs
   2026..2266    +  promoter       U6 promoter: RNA polymerase III promoter for human U6 snRNA
   2314..2381    +  misc_RNA       tracrRNA (fragment): trans-activating CRISPR RNA for the Streptococcus pyogenes CRISPR/Cas9 system
   2430..2547    +  misc_feature   cPPT/CTS: central polypurine tract and central termination sequence of HIV-1
   2616..2827    +  promoter       EF-1α core promoter: core promoter for human elongation factor EF-1α
   2853..3452    +  CDS            PuroR (fragment): puromycin N-acetyltransferase; pac from Streptomyces; confers resistance to puromycin
   3468..4056    +  misc_feature   WPRE: woodchuck hepatitis virus posttranscriptional regulatory element
   4107..4126    +  misc_feature   cPPT/CTS (fragment): central polypurine tract and central termination sequence of HIV-1
   4128..4361    +  LTR            3' LTR (ΔU3): self-inactivating 3' long terminal repeat (LTR) from HIV-1
   4439..4560    +  polyA_signal   SV40 poly(A) signal: SV40 polyadenylation signal
   4600..4735    +  rep_origin     SV40 ori: SV40 origin of replication
   4756..4774    -  promoter       T7 promoter: promoter for bacteriophage T7 RNA polymerase
   4782..4937    +  CDS            lacZα (fragment): LacZα fragment of β-galactosidase; lacZ fragment
   4942..5370    +  rep_origin     f1 ori (sequence partly withheld): f1 bacteriophage origin of replication; arrow indicates direction of (+) strand synthesis
   5423..5527    +  promoter       AmpR promoter: bla
   5528..6388    +  CDS            AmpR: β-lactamase; bla; confers resistance to ampicillin, carbenicillin, and related antibiotics
   6559..7147    +  rep_origin     ori: high-copy-number ColE1/pMB1/pBR322/pUC origin of replication
