[The description below was written by a language model from this plasmid's Addgene catalogue record and pLannotate feature annotations shown in this document.]
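Description:
ACTL6A C7.3 gRNA is a third-generation lentiviral CRISPR plasmid built on the pLenti-sgRNA backbone and designed to express a single guide RNA against human ACTL6A. It is propagated in E. coli through a high-copy ColE1/pUC-type origin with ampicillin resistance (AmpR), and it also carries an f1 origin and an SV40 origin. The guide oligonucleotide was inserted between two BsmBI sites, both destroyed during cloning. This places the spacer directly downstream of the human U6 RNA polymerase III promoter and upstream of the S. pyogenes Cas9 sgRNA scaffold, which is annotated as a tracrRNA fragment. The depositor notes that the listed guide sequence includes the 5′ BsmBI overhang as well as the spacer. No Cas9 coding sequence is annotated, so the nuclease must be supplied separately.

The lentiviral transfer cassette begins with an RSV promoter driving a truncated HIV-1 5′ LTR, which makes genomic RNA production Tat-independent. It continues with the Ψ packaging signal plus a gag fragment, the RRE for Rev-dependent export, and a cPPT/CTS. It ends with a self-inactivating ΔU3 3′ LTR followed by an SV40 polyadenylation signal. Within the provirus, an EF-1α core promoter drives puromycin N-acetyltransferase, with a WPRE to enhance expression, so transduced mammalian cells can be selected with puromycin. The sequenced record is 7,302 nt, shorter than the 9,151 bp catalogued for the empty backbone; the record does not explain the difference. The plasmid belongs to a guide series (pKMKO) used to generate knockouts in human cell lines for a large-scale analysis of cell-cycle genes.
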