Addgene plasmid #90520: ACTL6A C7.3 gRNA
Purpose: 3rd generation lentiviral gRNA plasmid targeting human ACTL6A
Depositing lab: Iain Cheeseman. Depositing organization: Whitehead Institute for Biomedical Research. Publication: Large-Scale Analysis of CRISPR/Cas9 Cell-Cycle Knockouts Reveals the Diversity of p53-Dependent Responses to Cell-Cycle Defects. McKinley KL, Cheeseman IM. Dev Cell. 2017 Feb 27;40(4):405-420.e2. doi: 10.1016/j.devcel.2017.01.012. Epub 2017 Feb 16. PubMed 28216383.
Backbone
  Vector backbone: pLenti-sgRNA
  Backbone manufacturer: Eric Lander & David Sabatini labs (Addgene plasmid #71409)
  Backbone size w/o insert (bp): 9151
  Vector type: Lentiviral, CRISPR
  Selectable markers: Puromycin
Growth in bacteria
  Bacterial resistance: Ampicillin, 100 μg/mL
  Growth temperature: 37°C
  Growth strain: NEB Stable
  Copy number: Unknown
Gene/Insert
  Gene/Insert name: ACTL6A (Guide Designation C7.3) (alt name: pKMKO series)
  gRNA/shRNA sequence: CACCgTAATGCTCTGCGTGTTCCGA
  Species: H. sapiens (human)
  Promoter: U6
  Cloning method: Restriction Enzyme; 5′ cloning site BsmBI (destroyed during cloning); 3′ cloning site BsmBI (destroyed during cloning)
  Sequencing primers: 5′ hU6-F (5'-GAGGGCCTATTTCCCATGATT-3'); 3′ EF1a-R (5'-CACGGCGACTACTGCACTTA-3')
Terms and licenses: Academic/Nonprofit Terms; Industry Terms: Not Available to Industry
Depositor comments: Please note that gRNA target sequence listed is not strictly the 20nt spacer sequence, but also contains the 5' BsmBI overhang. For more information about knockout human cell lines generated using this plasmid, please see http://cellcycleknockouts.wi.mit.edu/ .
How to cite: ACTL6A C7.3 gRNA was a gift from Iain Cheeseman (Addgene plasmid # 90520 ; http://n2t.net/addgene:90520 ; RRID:Addgene_90520)
